# Supplementary material for: Stage-Specific and Selective Delivery of Caged Azidosugars into the Intracellular Parasite Toxoplasma gondii by Using an Esterase-Ester Pair Technique
Source: mSphere. 2019 May 29;4(3):e00142-19. doi: 10.1128/mSphere.00142-19 (PMC6541734; doi:10.1128/mSphere.00142-19)
Supplement: TEXT S2 [file mSphere.00142-19-s0002.txt]

LOCUS       pBS-GRA1p-PLE-FLAG-DHFR            8989 bp                         23-APR-2019
FEATURES             Location/Qualifiers
     misc_feature    1..694
                     /Source="referenceToDocument:         
                     urn:local:.:1365313458476.175"
                     /modified_by="User"
                     /label="pBlueScript SK- (modified) extraction 5'"
                     /note="Geneious type: Concatenated sequence"
     rep_origin      24..330
                     /label="f1_origin"
     misc_feature    complement(463..1395)
                     /ugene_name="verified_seq"
                     /ugene_group="temp"
     misc_feature    complement(474..622)
                     /label="lacZ_a"
     misc_feature    588..610
                     /label="M13_pUC_fwd_primer"
     primer_bind     complement(603..622)
                     /mismatches=0
                     /label="ScVecR2"
                     /ugene_group="misc_feature"
     promoter        603..619
                     /label="M13_forward20_primer"
     promoter        626..644
                     /label="T7_promoter"
     misc_feature    669..685
                     /label="pBluescriptKS_primer"
     promoter        695..1297
                     /created_by="User"
                     /modified_by="User"
                     /label="GRA1promoter"
     primer_bind     729..746
                     /label="GRA1p-colonyF"
     primer_bind     complement(1276..1305)
                     /mismatches=0
                     /label="99vecR"
     primer_bind     1288..1315
                     /mismatches=0
                     /label="99SPf"
     gene            1298..3025
                     /label="PLE"
     sig_peptide     1298..1351
     primer_bind     complement(1340..1377)
                     /mismatches=0
                     /label="99SPr"
     protein_bind    1355..1381
                     /mismatches=0
                     /label="FLAG+G"
     primer_bind     1359..1397
                     /mismatches=0
                     /label="99PLEf"
     primer_bind     complement(1433..1449)
                     /mismatches=0
                     /label="PLEseqR"
     misc_feature    complement(2340..3346)
                     /ugene_name="verified_seq"
                     /ugene_group="temp"
     primer_bind     2946..2965
                     /mismatches=0
                     /label="PLE-colF"
     primer_bind     complement(2992..3028)
                     /mismatches=0
                     /label="99PLEr"
     protein_bind    3011..3022
                     /label="ER retention"
                     /ugene_group="misc_feature"
     primer_bind     3012..3045
                     /mismatches=0
                     /label="99DHFRf"
     misc_difference 3015..3015
                     /label="C->A substitution"
     3'UTR           3026..3338
                     /label="SAG1 3'UTR"
     misc_difference 3113..3113
                     /label="C->T"
     primer_bind     complement(3332..3354)
                     /mismatches=0
                     /label="SAG1-3'UTRr"
     primer_bind     3338..3363
                     /mismatches=0
                     /label="TUBp-loxPf-83-2"
     promoter        3352..3884
                     /label="P5RT70 prmtr"
     primer_bind     3358..3377
                     /mismatches=0
     primer_bind     complement(3368..3389)
                     /mismatches=0
                     /label="PLE-colR"
     promoter        complement(3378..3510)
                     /label="SAG1 promoter"
     promoter        3517..3835
                     /label="alpha tubulin TUBA1 promoter"
     misc_difference 3665..3666
                     /label="CC->GG"
     misc_difference 3707..3709
                     /label="GTG->CTC"
     misc_feature    3836..3869
                     /ugene_name="loxP"
     primer_bind     complement(3850..3889)
                     /mismatches=0
                     /label="TUBp-loxPr"
     primer_bind     3870..3901
                     /mismatches=0
                     /label="DHFR-loxP-F"
     CDS             3885..5717
                     /mismatches=0
                     /label="DHFR"
     misc_feature    complement(5463..6449)
                     /mismatches=0
                     /ugene_name="verified_seq"
     primer_bind     complement(5703..5742)
                     /label="DHFR-loxP-R"
     misc_feature    5718..5751
                     /mismatches=0
                     /ugene_name="loxP"
     primer_bind     5727..5766
                     /label="pUC19wUPRT-vecF"
     primer_bind     5758..5778
                     /created_by="User"
                     /label="T2ko-3'F"
     3'UTR           5758..6321
                     /label="T2-3'UTR"
     primer_bind     complement(6297..6336)
                     /mismatches=0
                     /label="99DHFRr"
                     /ugene_group="misc_feature"
     primer_bind     6315..6349
                     /mismatches=0
                     /label="99vecF"
                     /ugene_group="misc_feature"
     misc_feature    6322..6329
                     /label="SwaI"
     primer_bind     complement(6471..6490)
                     /created_by="User"
                     /label="GRA2-3'UTR_colonyR"
                     /note="Geneious type: primer_bind_reverse"
     misc_feature    6750..8989
                     /Source="referenceToDocument:            
                     urn:local:.:1370979308298.72"
                     /label="pBlueScript SK- (modified) extraction 3'         
                     (concatenated sequence 2)"
                     /note="Geneious type: Concatenated sequence"
     misc_feature    complement(6751..6767)
                     /label="pBluescriptSK_primer"
     promoter        complement(6803..6822)
                     /label="T3_promoter"
     promoter        complement(6839..6857)
                     /label="M13_reverse_primer"
     misc_feature    complement(6856..6878)
                     /label="M13_pUC_rev_primer"
     promoter        complement(6892..6921)
                     /label="lac_promoter"
     gene            complement(8004..8864)
                     /gene="Ampicillin"
                     /label="Ampicillin"
     CDS             complement(8004..8864)
                     /translation="MSIQHFRVALIPFFAAFCLPVFAHPETLVKVKDAEDQLGARVGY
                     IELDLNSGKILESFRPEERFPMMSTFKVLLCGAVLSRIDAGQEQLGRRIHYSQNDLVE
                     YSPVTEKHLTDGMTVRELCSAAITMSDNTAANLLLTTIGGPKELTAFLHNMGDHVTRL
                     DRWEPELNEAIPNDERDTTMPVAMATTLRKLLTGELLTLASRQQLIDWMEADKVAGPL
                     LRSALPAGWFIADKSGAGERGSRGIIAALGPDGKPSRIVVIYTTGSQATMDERNRQIA
                     EIGASLIKHW*"
                     /label="ORF frame 3"
     promoter        complement(8906..8934)
                     /translation="MSIQHFRVALIPFFAAFCLPVFAHPETLVKVKDAEDQLGARVGY
                     IELDLNSGKILESFRPEERFPMMSTFKVLLCGAVLSRIDAGQEQLGRRIHYSQNDLVE
                     YSPVTEKHLTDGMTVRELCSAAITMSDNTAANLLLTTIGGPKELTAFLHNMGDHVTRL
                     DRWEPELNEAIPNDERDTTMPVAMATTLRKLLTGELLTLASRQQLIDWMEADKVAGPL
                     LRSALPAGWFIADKSGAGERGSRGIIAALGPDGKPSRIVVIYTTGSQATMDERNRQIA
                     EIGASLIKHW*"
                     /label="AmpR_promoter"
ORIGIN
        1 CACCTGNNNN NNNNNNNNNN NNNNNNNNNN NNNNNNNNNN NNNNNNNNNN NNNNNNNNNN
       61 NNNNNNNNNN NNNNNNNNNN NNNNNNNNNN NNNNNNNNNN NNNNNNNNNN NNNNNNNNNN
      121 NNNNNNNNNN CNNNNNNNNN NNNNNNNNNN NNNNNNNNNN NNNNNNNNNN NNNNNNNNNN
      181 NNNNNNNNNN NNNNNNNNNN NNNNNNNNNN NNNNNNNNNN NNANNNNNNN NNNNNNNNNN
      241 NNNNNNNNNN NNNNNNNNNN NNNNNNNNNN NNCCTTTGAC GTTGGAGTCC ACGTTCTTTA
      301 ATAGTGGACT CTTGTTCCAA ACTGGAACAA CACTCAACCC TATCTCGGTC TATTCTTTTG
      361 ATTTATAAGG GATTTTGCCG ATTTCGGCCT ATTGGTTAAA AAATGAGCTG ATTTAACAAA
      421 AATTTAACGC GAATTTTAAC AAAATATTAA CGCTTACAAT TTCCATTCGC CATTCAGGCT
      481 GCGCAACTGT TGGGAAGGGC GATCGGTGCG GGCCTCTTCG CTATTACGCC AGCTGGCGAA
      541 AGGGGGATGT GCTGCAAGGC GATTAAGTTG GGTAACGCCA GGGTTTTCCC AGTCACGACG
      601 TTGTAAAACG ACGGCCAGTG AATTGTAATA CGACTCACTA TAGGGCGAAT TGGGTACCGG
      661 GCCCCCCCTC GAGGTCGACG GTATCGATAA GCTTCGAAGG CTGTAGTACT GGTGCTCGTA
      721 TGCGACACGC GGATTCACGG CGTATGCGAC AAGCGGGATT GCTGATGAGC GTCGTTCCCC
      781 ACTGAAGCGC GCGGAGTGGT GGGCGACCAC CGGTCACCTG GCGTCTCAGC TGCGCGAGGC
      841 ACCCCTCTCA TAGCGTGGTA CTCGTCACGA ATACCAATCG CTGGGGTCGC GGCGGGAGGA
      901 ATATGCTGTT TGTTGACCAT ACGATCACGC TGAACGAAAA CATGGTATGA GACGCCGTAA
      961 GCGGGCACAG GTTGTTTGCC CTCGTCTCAT TGCGGACCAA TTCCCGGTCC ACCGCTGCGT
     1021 CTCGACTCGA CGGTTGTGAC CACCCCACTT CGCATTGGGC AGTCGGTAAA GCCACAACAT
     1081 TACTTTGCAA TTTTATCGGT TGAAACTGCC GAGCGAGCTT GCGTTTTTGG GTGCTATCTT
     1141 CTCCCACCTT TTATCAGTTA AGTTGTACAG TGAGTGTCAG CTTGTTTCGA CACGTCTGTA
     1201 TAGACGCAAC TCGGTTTGCT TGTGTTGTTT GGTGGCTGGC CAAATCAAAG GCTATTCATT
     1261 TTTCACTTGC TGTTGTTCTT TGAAGAAATC AAGCAAGATG TGGCTGCTGC CTCTGGTGCT
     1321 GACCAGCCTG GCCAGCAGCG CCACCTGGGC CGGCGATTAC AAGGATGACG ACGATAAGGG
     1381 ACAGCCCGCC AGCCCTCCCG TGGTGGACAC CGCCCAGGGC AGGGTGCTGG GCAAGTACGT
     1441 GAGCCTGGAG GGCCTGGCCC AGCCCGTGGC CGTGTTCCTG GGCGTGCCCT TCGCCAAGCC
     1501 TCCCTTGGGC AGCCTGAGGT TCGCTCCTCC TCAGCCTGCT GAGCCCTGGA GCTTCGTGAA
     1561 GAACACCACC AGCTACCCTC CCATGTGCTG CCAGGATCCC GTGGTGGAGC AGATGACCAG
     1621 CGACCTGTTC ACCAACGGCA AGGAGAGGCT GACCCTGGAG TTCAGCGAGG ACTGCCTGTA
     1681 CCTGAACATC TACACACCCG CCGACCTGAC CAAGAGAGGC AGGCTGCCCG TGATGGTGTG
     1741 GATCCACGGC GGCGGCCTGG TGCTGGGCGG CGCTCCCATG TACGACGGCG TGGTGCTGGC
     1801 CGCCCACGAG AACGTGGTGG TGGTGGCCAT CCAGTACAGG CTGGGCATCT GGGGCTTCTT
     1861 CAGCACCGGC GACGAGCACA GCAGGGGCAA CTGGGGCCAC CTGGACCAGG TGGCCGCCCT
     1921 GCACTGGGTG CAGGAGAACA TCGCCAACTT CGGCGGCGAT CCCGGCAGCG TGACCATCTT
     1981 CGGCGAGAGC GCCGGCGGCG AGAGCGTGAG CGTGCTGGTG CTGAGCCCTC TGGCCAAGAA
     2041 CCTGTTCCAC AGGGCCATCA GCGAGAGCGG CGTGGCCCTG ACCGTGGCCC TGGTGAGGAA
     2101 GGACATGAAG GCCGCCGCCA AGCAGATCGC CGTGCTGGCC GGCTGCAAGA CCACCACCAG
     2161 CGCCGTGTTC GTGCACTGCC TGAGGCAGAA GAGCGAGGAC GAGCTGCTGG ACCTGACCCT
     2221 GAAGATGAAG TTCCTGACCC TGGACTTCCA CGGCGACCAG AGGGAGAGCC ATCCCTTCCT
     2281 GCCCACCGTG GTGGACGGCG TGCTGCTGCC CAAGATGCCC GAGGAGATCC TGGCCGAGAA
     2341 GGACTTCAAC ACCGTGCCCT ACATCGTGGG CATCAACAAG CAGGAGTTCG GCTGGCTGCT
     2401 GCCCACTATG ATGGGCTTCC CTCTGAGCGA GGGCAAGTTG GACCAGAAGA CCGCCACCAG
     2461 CCTGCTGTGG AAGAGCTATC CCATCGCCAA CATTCCCGAG GAGCTGACAC CCGTGGCCAC
     2521 CGACAAGTAC CTGGGCGGCA CCGACGATCC CGTGAAGAAG AAGGACCTGT TCCTGGACCT
     2581 GATGGGCGAC GTGGTGTTCG GCGTGCCCAG CGTGACCGTG GCCAGGCAGC ACAGGGACAC
     2641 CGGCGCTCCC ACCTACATGT ACGAGTTCCA GTACAGGCCC AGCTTCAGCA GCGACAAGAA
     2701 GCCCAAGTCC GTGATCGGCG ACCACGGCGA CGAGATCTTC AGCGTGTTCG GCTTCCCTCT
     2761 GCTGAAGGGC GACGCTCCCG AGGAGGAGGT GAGCCTGAGC AAGACCGTGA TGAAGTTCTG
     2821 GGCCAACTTC GCCAGGAGCG GCAATCCCAA CGGCGAGGGC CTGCCTCACT GGCCCATGTA
     2881 CGACCAGGAG GAGGGCTACC TGCAGATCGG CGTGAACACC CAGGCCGCCA AGAGGCTGAA
     2941 GGGCGAGGAG GTGGCCTTCT GGAACGACCT GCTGAGCAAG GAGGCCGCCA AGAAGCCTCC
     3001 TAAGATCAAG CACGACGAGC TGTAAATCAC CGTTGTGCTC ACTTCTCAAA TCGACAAAGG
     3061 AAACACACTT CGTGCAGCAT GTGCCCCATT ATAAAGAAAC TGAGTTGTTC CGTTGTGGCT
     3121 TGCAGGTGTC ACATCCACAA AAACCGGCCG ACTCTAAATA GGAGTGTTTC GCAGCAAGCA
     3181 GCGAAAGTTT ATGACTGGGT CCGAATCTCT GAACGGATGT GTGGCGGACC TGGCTGATGT
     3241 TGATCGCCGT CGACACACGC GCCACATGGG TCAATACACA AGACAGCTAT CAGTTGTTTT
     3301 AGTCGAACCG GTTAACACAA TTCTTGCCCC CCCGAGGGGG ATCGATAAGC TCCCCCCTCG
     3361 ACGGTATCGA TAAGCTTGAA CACGCGTCTC AGGGTGCGTG GTTAGAACAC GCGTCTCAGG
     3421 GTGCGTGGTT AGAACACGCG TCTCAGGGTG CGTGGTTGGA ACACGCGTGT CAGGGTGCGT
     3481 GGTTGGAACA CGCGTCTCAA GGTTTGTGGT TAAGCTTGCC TGCATTGGGT GCGGTTGGTG
     3541 ATCCTGGTTG GACCGGTGGA GATGCGCGCG CACGAAGGGG ATGTGTCAGA AACATTTTGT
     3601 TTGTTCTCTG TGAACTTTTA GATGTGTTAA AGGCGGCGAA TATTAGCAGA GAGTCCTCCT
     3661 TGTTGGATTC TCTCTTGAAT TTCGCCCTTT CCTTCTCTTT GCGAGTCTCG TAGAGAACAA
     3721 GCACTCGTTC GCCGTCCCTG ACGACGCAAC CCGCGCAGAA GACATCCACC AAACGGTGTT
     3781 ACACAATCAC CTTGTGTGAA GTTCTTGCGG AAAACTACTC GTTGGCATTT TTTCTATAAC
     3841 TTCGTATAGC ATACATTATA CGAAGTTATA GAATTCCGAC AAAAATGCAG AAACCGGTGT
     3901 GTCTGGTCGT CGCGATGACC CCCAAGAGGG GCATCGGCAT CAACAACGGC CTCCCGTGGC
     3961 CCCACTTGAC CACAGATTTC AAACACTTTC GTCGTGTGAC AAAAACGACG CCCGAAGAAG
     4021 CCAGTCGCCT GAACGGGTGG CTTCCCAGGA AATTTGCAAA GACGGGCGAC TCTGGACTTC
     4081 CCTCTCCATC AGTCGGCAAG AGATTCAACG CCGTTGTCAT GGGACGGAAA AACTGGGAAA
     4141 GCATGCCTCG AAAGTTTAGA CCCCTCGTGG ACAGATTGAA CATCGTCGTT TCCTCTTCCC
     4201 TCAAAGAAGA AGACATTGCG GCGGAGAAGC CTCAAGCTGA AGGCCAGCAG CGCGTCCGAG
     4261 TCTGTGCTTC ACTCCCAGCA GCTCTCAGCC TTCTGGAGGA AGAGTACAAG GATTCTGTCG
     4321 ACCAGATTTT TGTCGTGGGA GGAGCGGGAC TGTACGAGGC AGCGCTGTCT CTGGGCGTTG
     4381 CCTCTCACCT GTACATCACG CGTGTAGCCC GCGAGTTTCC GTGCGACGTT TTCTTCCCTG
     4441 CGTTCCCCGG AGATGACATT CTTTCAAACA AATCAACTGC TGCGCAGGCT GCAGCTCCTG
     4501 CCGAGTCTGT GTTCGTTCCC TTTTGTCCGG AGCTCGGAAG AGAGAAGGAC AATGAAGCGA
     4561 CGTATCGACC CATCTTCATT TCCAAGACCT TCTCAGACAA CGGGGTACCC TACGACTCCG
     4621 TGGTTCTCGA GAAGAGAAGG AAGACTGACG ACGCAGCCAC TGCGGAACCG AGCAACGCAA
     4681 TGAGCTCCTT GACGTCCACG AGGGAGACAA CTCCCGTGCA CGGGTTGCAG GCTCCTTCTT
     4741 CGGCCGCAGC CATTGCCCCG GTGTTGGCGT GGATGGACGA AGAAGACCGG AAAAAACGCG
     4801 AGCAAAAGGA ACTGATTCGG GCCGTTCCGC ATGTTCACTT TAGAGGCCAT GAAGAATTCC
     4861 AGTACCTTGA TCTCATTGCC GACATTATTA ACAATGGAAG GACAATGGAT GACCGAACGG
     4921 GCGTTGGTGT CATCTCCAAA TTCGGCTGCA CTATGCGCTA CTCGCTGGAT CAGGCCTTTC
     4981 CACTTCTCAC CACAAAGCGT GTGTTCTGGA AAGGGGTCCT CGAAGAGTTG CTGTGGTTCA
     5041 TTCGCGGCGA CACGAACGCA AACCATCTTT CTGAGAAGGG CGTGAAGATC TGGGACAAGA
     5101 ATGTGACACG CGAGTTCCTC GATTCGCGCA ATCTCCCCCA CCGAGAGGTC GGAGACATCG
     5161 GCCCGGGCTA CGGCTTCCAG TGGAGACACT TCGGCGCGGC ATACAAAGAC ATGCACACAG
     5221 ACTACACAGG GCAGGGCGTC GACCAGCTGA AGAATGTGAT CCAGATGCTG AGAACGAATC
     5281 CAACAGATCG TCGCATGCTC ATGACTGCCT GGAATCCTGC AGCGCTGGAC GAAATGGCGC
     5341 TGCCGCCTTG TCACTTGTTG TGCCAGTTCT ACGTGAACGA CCAGAAGGAG CTGTCGTGCA
     5401 TCATGTATCA GCGGTCGTGC GATGTCGGCC TCGGCGTCCC CTTCAACATC GCTTCCTATT
     5461 CGCTTTTGAC GCTCATGGTT GCACACGTCT GCAACCTAAA ACCTAAGGAG TTCATTCACT
     5521 TCATGGGGAA CACGCATGTC TACACGAACC ATGTCGAGGC TTTAAAAGAG CAGCTGCGGA
     5581 GAGAACCGAG ACCGTTCCCC ATTGTGAACA TCCTCAACAA GGAACGCATC AAGGAAATCG
     5641 ACGATTTCAC CGCCGAGGAT TTTGAGGTCG TGGGCTACGT CCCGCACGGA CGAATCCAGA
     5701 TGGAGATGGC TGTCTAGATA ACTTCGTATA GCATACATTA TACGAAGTTA TGGTACCAGC
     5761 GTAAGCGAGA AACGGCACAC AAGGCGGCCG TTTCAGTTCT CCCGGCGTTC GCAACGAAAC
     5821 CCCCCAAACG GGGAAAACGG CGACACCCAG GAGGCAGAAC GGCTATACGC GACGGGGGAG
     5881 AAGGCGATCC ACGGAAGAGC ACACCCGTCG CCGAATGCAG ACTGCAAAGA GCTGTACAAA
     5941 CGAACCCGGC GCCACAAAAA CGAGCGTGTA GATAAACGAA AAAAAGCAGA ATCGCGAAGT
     6001 TGGCTGGCGC TCCAACTGGC ACGAGAAATT TAGGTGTACA TACATATGGT CCGATGTACA
     6061 GACACCGGAG GAACTCCGAG TGTCTCTCGG TGTAAATTCC GCGTCTTGGT TTCTCCTCGA
     6121 CTCAGAGGGG AAATAGTGTA CACTGACTTT TTCTTTCACA TCGAGGCTCA GCGCGCAGAA
     6181 CGTCTCTTTT TTCCGTTTGA AGACACAGTC GTCGGAAGTC TCTTCTTTTG GTGTAGCGAT
     6241 ACTGCTTTCG CTGGTGCTGG CGAAGCGCCG AGCCGGGTTC CATCAACAGC CGTTTAAAAC
     6301 AGATTTTTGA ACTAAGAGAC AATTTAAATG ACTACGACGA AAGTGATGCG CAGGCTGGAA
     6361 AGCCGCTGAA GGGAGAAGTC TACAAAGCCG ATCAGTGAAA AATGTGTGGG GAGGTGGTCT
     6421 TGTTGCAGGA ATGCAATGGT GTTAAGCATC GTGTTCGAAT GCAGTGCGTG TATCAGTTGT
     6481 GCGCGGAAGG ACACTGCTTC AATGTTAAGA ACCTGTTTTC TCCGTAGAGA GGACCAAAAG
     6541 ACGATTGCAA AACTGGTATG TACGCAATAG CCCAATGCCG GACGTCAGTT GGTTGTATGT
     6601 GACGCTCCCA GATGTCATAT GCCTTGTGAG TGTGTCTGGG ATGCAAGTTT TTGGTGTGCG
     6661 TTGATTTCGC CAGCTTATGA CAGTGGCAGA CGAATTATTG ACATGATACA AGGACGCAGA
     6721 AAGGAACAAA CACCGTAGTT CCAGTCGACG GATCCACTAG TTCTAGAGCG GCCGCCACCG
     6781 CGGTGGAGCT CCAGCTTTTG TTCCCTTTAG TGAGGGTTAA TTTCGAGCTT GGCGTAATCA
     6841 TGGTCATAGC TGTTTCCTGT GTGAAATTGT TATCCGCTCA CAATTCCACA CAACATACGA
     6901 GCCGGAAGCA TAAAGTGTAA AGCCTGGGGT GCCTAATGAG TGAGCTAACT CACATTAATT
     6961 GCGTTGCGCT CACTGCCCGC TTTCCAGTCG GGAAACCTGT CGTGCCAGCT GCATTAATGA
     7021 ATCGGCCAAC GCGCGGGGAG AGGCGGTTTG CGTATTGGGC GCTCTTCCGC TTCCTCGCTC
     7081 ACTGACTCGC TGCGCTCGGT CGTTCGGCTG CGGCGAGCGG TATCAGCTCA CTCAAAGGCG
     7141 GTAATACGGT TATCCACAGA ATCAGGGGAT AACGCAGGAA AGAACATGTG AGCAAAAGGC
     7201 CAGCAAAAGG CCAGGAACCG TAAAAAGGCC GCGTTGCTGG CGTTTTTCCA TAGGCTCCGC
     7261 CCCCCTGACG AGCATCACAA AAATCGACGC TCAAGTCAGA GGTGGCGAAA CCCGACAGGA
     7321 CTATAAAGAT ACCAGGCGTT TCCCCCTGGA AGCTCCCTCG TGCGCTCTCC TGTTCCGACC
     7381 CTGCCGCTTA CCGGATACCT GTCCGCCTTT CTCCCTTCGG GAAGCGTGGC GCTTTCTCAT
     7441 AGCTCACGCT GTAGGTATCT CAGTTCGGTG TAGGTCGTTC GCTCCAAGCT GGGCTGTGTG
     7501 CACGAACCCC CCGTTCAGCC CGACCGCTGC GCCTTATCCG GTAACTATCG TCTTGAGTCC
     7561 AACCCGGTAA GACACGACTT ATCGCCACTG GCAGCAGCCA CTGGTAACAG GATTAGCAGA
     7621 GCGAGGTATG TAGGCGGTGC TACAGAGTTC TTGAAGTGGT GGCCTAACTA CGGCTACACT
     7681 AGAAGGACAG TATTTGGTAT CTGCGCTCTG CTGAAGCCAG TTACCTTCGG AAAAAGAGTT
     7741 GGTAGCTCTT GATCCGGCAA ACAAACCACC GCTGGTAGCG GTGGTTTTTT TGTTTGCAAG
     7801 CAGCAGATTA CGCGCAGAAA AAAAGGATCT CAAGAAGATC CTTTGATCTT TTCTACGGGG
     7861 TCTGACGCTC AGTGGAACGA AAACTCACGT TAAGGGATTT TGGTCATGAG ATTATCAAAA
     7921 AGGATCTTCA CCTAGATCCT TTTAAATTAA AAATGAAGTT TTAAATCAAT CTAAAGTATA
     7981 TATGAGTAAA CTTGGTCTGA CAGTTACCAA TGCTTAATCA GTGAGGCACC TATCTCAGCG
     8041 ATCTGTCTAT TTCGTTCATC CATAGTTGCC TGACTCCCCG TCGTGTAGAT AACTACGATA
     8101 CGGGAGGGCT TACCATCTGG CCCCAGTGCT GCAATGATAC CGCGAGACCC ACGCTCACCG
     8161 GCTCCAGATT TATCAGCAAT AAACCAGCCA GCCGGAAGGG CCGAGCGCAG AAGTGGTCCT
     8221 GCAACTTTAT CCGCCTCCAT CCAGTCTATT AATTGTTGCC GGGAAGCTAG AGTAAGTAGT
     8281 TCGCCAGTTA ATAGTTTGCG CAACGTTGTT GCCATTGCTA CAGGCATCGT GGTGTCACGC
     8341 TCGTCGTTTG GTATGGCTTC ATTCAGCTCC GGTTCCCAAC GATCAAGGCG AGTTACATGA
     8401 TCCCCCATGT TGTGCAAAAA AGCGGTTAGC TCCTTCGGTC CTCCGATCGT TGTCAGAAGT
     8461 AAGTTGGCCG CAGTGTTATC ACTCATGGTT ATGGCAGCAC TGCATAATTC TCTTACTGTC
     8521 ATGCCATCCG TAAGATGCTT TTCTGTGACT GGTGAGTACT CAACCAAGTC ATTCTGAGAA
     8581 TAGTGTATGC GGCGACCGAG TTGCTCTTGC CCGGCGTCAA TACGGGATAA TACCGCGCCA
     8641 CATAGCAGAA CTTTAAAAGT GCTCATCATT GGAAAACGTT CTTCGGGGCG AAAACTCTCA
     8701 AGGATCTTAC CGCTGTTGAG ATCCAGTTCG ATGTAACCCA CTCGTGCACC CAACTGATCT
     8761 TCAGCATCTT TTACTTTCAC CAGCGTTTCT GGGTGAGCAA AAACAGGAAG GCAAAATGCC
     8821 GCAAAAAAGG GAATAAGGGC GACACGGAAA TGTTGAATAC TCATACTCTT CCTTTTTCAA
     8881 TATTATTGAA GCATTTATCA GGGTTATTGT CTCATGAGCG GATACATATT TGAATGTATT
     8941 TAGAAAAATA AACAAATAGG GGTTCCGCGC ACATTTCCCC GAAAAGTGC
//
